>Addgene plasmid #120687 | Smp_138080-Cd4-bio-His | addgene full sequence | sequence record 234763 | Addgene NGS Result
GTGATGCGGTTTTGGCAGTACACCAATGGGCGTGGATAGCGGTTTGACTCACGGGGATTTCCAAGTCTCC
ACCCCATTGACGTCAATGGGAGTTTGTTTTGGCACCAAAATCAACGGGACTTTCCAAAATGTCGTAATAA
CCCCGCCCCGTTGACGCAAATGGGCGGTAGGCGTGTACGGTGGGAGGTCTATATAAGCAGAGCTCGTTTA
GTGAACCGTCAGATCCTCACTCTCTTCCGCATCGCTGTCTGCGAGGGCCAGCTGTTGGGCTCGCGGTTGA
GGACAAACTCTTCGCGGTCTTTCCAGTACTCTTGGATCGGAAACCCGTCGGCCTCCGAACGGTACTCCGC
CACCGAGGGACCTGAGCGAGTCCGCATCGACCGGATCGGAAAACCTCTCGAGAAAGGCGTCTAACCAGTC
ACAGTCGCAAGGTAGGCTGAGCACCGTGGCGGGCGGCAGCGGGTGGCGGTCGGGGTTGTTTCTGGCGGAG
GTGCTGCTGATGATGTAATTAAAGTAGGCGGTCTTGAGACGGCGGATGGTCGAGGTGAGGTGTGGCAGGC
TTGAGATCCAGCTGTTGGGGTGAGTACTCCCTCTCAAAAGCGGGCATTACTTCTGCGCTAAGATTGTCAG
TTTCCAAAAACGAGGAGGATTTGATATTCACCTGGCCCGATCTGGCCATACACTTGAGTGACAATGACAT
CCACTTTGCCTTTCTCTCCACAGGTGTCCACTCCCAGGTCCAAGTTTGCCACCATGGAGTTTCAGACCCA
GGTACTCATGTCCCTGCTGCTCTGCATGTCTGGTGCGGCCGCCGCCAGAGAAACCAGAGATGCCGAGAGA
GAGTGCAAGAAGCACTGCGAGGGCAACAACGAGTACGTGACCCGGTACTGTGGCGGCCTGTGCAGCAGCA
ACACCGGCCCTCAGACCTTCTACTGCTACCTGGGCTGCAGCCACAACGCCAGCACCCAGGACGACTTCGA
CAAGTGCCTGCCCAAGTGCAACGACCGGGTGCAGCTGACCGAGGAAAACTGCCGGAACGACTGCGGCAGA
GTGACCAGCCACCACGAGCTGTGCGGAGATGTGTGCGGCGGCAACCACGGCGGCAGCTTCCCCCTGTGCC
TGTACAACTGCGACCAGGAACACCCCAGAGAGTACGAGCGGGGCTACGACGAGTGCAAGTGCAACATCTC
TGGCGCGCCGTCGACCTCCATCACGGCCTATAAGAGTGAGGGGGAGTCAGCGGAGTTCTCCTTCCCACTC
AACCTTGGAGAGGAAAGCCTGCAGGGAGAGTTGAGATGGAAGGCAGAGAAGGCTCCTTCTTCCCAGTCCT
GGATCACCTTCTCCCTAAAGAACCAAAAGGTGTCTGTGCAGAAGTCTACTAGCAACCCCAAGTTCCAGCT
GTCCGAAACGCTCCCACTCACCCTTCAGATACCCCAGGTCTCCCTTCAGTTTGCTGGTTCTGGCAACCTG
ACCCTGACTCTGGACAGAGGGATACTGTATCAGGAAGTGAACCTGGTGGTGATGAAAGTGACTCAGCCCG
ACAGCAACACTTTGACCTGTGAGGTGATGGGACCCACCTCACCCAAGATGAGACTGATCTTGAAGCAGGA
GAATCAGGAGGCCAGGGTCTCCAGGCAGGAGAAAGTGATTCAAGTGCAGGCCCCTGAAGCAGGGGTGTGG
CAATGTCTACTGAGTGAAGGTGAAGAGGTCAAGATGGACTCCAAGATCCAGGTTTTATCCAAAGGGTTGA
ATTCCGGCAGCCTGCACCACATCCTGGACGCCCAGAAGATGCTGTGGAACCACAGGGACAGGAACCTGCC
TCCTCTGGCCCCTCTGGGCCCCCACCACCATCACCACCATTGAGTCTAGACACGTGATTAATTAAGGATC
CCCCGACCTCGACCTCTGGCTAATAAAGGAAATTTATTTTCATTGCAATAGTGTGTTGGAATTTTTTGTG
TCTCTCACTCGGAAGGACATATGGGAGGGCAAATCATTTGGTCGAGATCCCTCGGAGATCTCTAGCTAGA
GGATCGATCCCCGCCCCGGACGAACTAAACCTGACTACGACATCTCTGCCCCTTCTTCGCGGGGCAGTGC
ATGTAATCCCTTCAGTTGGTTGGTACAACTTGCCAACTGGGCCCTGTTCCACATGTGACACGGGGGGGGA
CCAAACACAAAGGGGTTCTCTGACTGTAGTTGACATCCTTATAAATGGATGTGCACATTTGCCAACACTG
AGTGGCTTTCATCCTGGAGCAGACTTTGCAGTCTGTGGACTGCAACACAACATTGCCTTTATGTGTAACT
CTTGGCTGAAGCTCTTACACCAATGCTGGGGGACATGTACCTCCCAGGGGCCCAGGAAGACTACGGGAGG
CTACACCAACGTCAATCAGAGGGGCCTGTGTAGCTACCGATAAGCGGACCCTCAAGAGGGCATTAGCAAT
AGTGTTTATAAGGCCCCCTTGTTAACCCTAAACGGGTAGCATATGCTTCCCGGGTAGTAGTATATACTAT
CCAGACTAACCCTAATTCAATAGCATATGTTACCCAACGGGAAGCATATGCTATCGAATTAGGGTTAGTA
AAAGGGTCCTAAGGAACAGCGATATCTCCCACCCCATGAGCTGTCACGGTTTTATTTACATGGGGTCAGG
ATTCCACGAGGGTAGTGAACCATTTTAGTCACAAGGGCAGTGGCTGAAGATCAAGGAGCGGGCAGTGAAC
TCTCCTGAATCTTCGCCTGCTTCTTCATTCTCCTTCGTTTAGCTAATAGAATAACTGCTGAGTTGTGAAC
AGTAAGGTGTATGTGAGGTGCTCGAAAACAAGGTTTCAGGTGACGCCCCCAGAATAAAATTTGGACGGGG
GGTTCAGTGGTGGCATTGTGCTATGACACCAATATAACCCTCACAAACCCCTTGGGCAATAAATACTAGT
GTAGGAATGAAACATTCTGAATATCTTTAACAATAGAAATCCATGGGGTGGGGACAAGCCGTAAAGACTG
GATGTCCATCTCACACGAATTTATGGCTATGGGCAACACATAATCCTAGTGCAATATGATACTGGGGTTA
TTAAGATGTGTCCCAGGCAGGGACCAAGACAGGTGAACCATGTTGTTACACTCTATTTGTAACAAGGGGA
AAGAGAGTGGACGCCGACAGCAGCGGACTCCACTGGTTGTCTCTAACACCCCCGAAAATTAAACGGGGCT
CCACGCCAATGGGGCCCATAAACAAAGACAAGTGGCCACTCTTTTTTTTGAAATTGTGGAGTGGGGGCAC
GCGTCAGCCCCCACACGCCGCCCTGCGGTTTTGGACTGTAAAATAAGGGTGTAATAACTTGGCTGATTGT
AACCCCGCTAACCACTGCGGTCAAACCACTTGCCCACAAAACCACTAATGGCACCCCGGGGAATACCTGC
ATAAGTAGGTGGGCGGGCCAAGATAGGGGCGCGATTGCTGCGATCTGGAGGACAAATTACACACACTTGC
GCCTGAGCGCCAAGCACAGGGTTGTTGGTCCTCATATTCACGAGGTCGCTGAGAGCACGGTGGGCTAATG
TTGCCATGGGTAGCATATACTACCCAAATATCTGGATAGCATATGCTATCCTAATCTATATCTGGGTAGC
ATAGGCTATCCTAATCTATATCTGGGTAGCATATGCTATCCTAATCTATATCTGGGTAGTATATGCTATC
CTAATTTATATCTGGGTAGCATAGGCTATCCTAATCTATATCTGGGTAGCATATGCTATCCTAATCTATA
TCTGGGTAGTATATGCTATCCTAATCTGTATCCGGGTAGCATATGCTATCCTAATAGAGATTAGGGTAGT
ATATGCTATCCTAATTTATATCTGGGTAGCATATACTACCCAAATATCTGGATAGCATATGCTATCCTAA
TCTATATCTGGGTAGCATATGCTATCCTAATCTATATCTGGGTAGCATAGGCTATCCTAATCTATATCTG
GGTAGCATATGCTATCCTAATCTATATCTGGGTAGTATATGCTATCCTAATTTATATCTGGGTAGCATAG
GCTATCCTAATCTATATCTGGGTAGCATATGCTATCCTAATCTATATCTGGGTAGTATATGCTATCCTAA
TCTGTATCCGGGTAGCATATGCTATCCTCATGATAAGCTGTCAAACATGAGAATTTTCTTGAAGACGAAA
GGGCCTCGTGATACGCCTATTTTTATAGGTTAATGTCATGATAATAATGGTTTCTTAGACGTCAGGTGGC
ACTTTTCGGGGAAATGTGCGCGGAACCCCTATTTGTTTATTTTTCTAAATACATTCAAATATGTATCCGC
TCATGAGACAATAACCCTGATAAATGCTTCAATAATATTGAAAAAGGAAGAGTATGAGTATTCAACATTT
CCGTGTCGCCCTTATTCCCTTTTTTGCGGCATTTTGCCTTCCTGTTTTTGCTCACCCAGAAACGCTGGTG
AAAGTAAAAGATGCTGAAGATCAGTTGGGTGCACGAGTGGGTTACATCGAACTGGATCTCAACAGCGGTA
AGATCCTTGAGAGTTTTCGCCCCGAAGAACGTTTTCCAATGATGAGCACTTTTAAAGTTCTGCTATGTGG
CGCGGTATTATCCCGTGTTGACGCCGGGCAAGAGCAACTCGGTCGCCGCATACACTATTCTCAGAATGAC
TTGGTTGAGTACTCACCAGTCACAGAAAAGCATCTTACGGATGGCATGACAGTAAGAGAATTATGCAGTG
CTGCCATAACCATGAGTGATAACACTGCGGCCAACTTACTTCTGACAACGATCGGAGGACCGAAGGAGCT
AACCGCTTTTTTGCACAACATGGGGGATCATGTAACTCGCCTTGATCGTTGGGAACCGGAGCTGAATGAA
GCCATACCAAACGACGAGCGTGACACCACGATGCCTGCAGCAATGGCAACAACGTTGCGCAAACTATTAA
CTGGCGAACTACTTACTCTAGCTTCCCGGCAACAATTAATAGACTGGATGGAGGCGGATAAAGTTGCAGG
ACCACTTCTGCGCTCGGCCCTTCCGGCTGGCTGGTTTATTGCTGATAAATCTGGAGCCGGTGAGCGTGGG
TCTCGCGGTATCATTGCAGCACTGGGGCCAGATGGTAAGCCCTCCCGTATCGTAGTTATCTACACGACGG
GGAGTCAGGCAACTATGGATGAACGAAATAGACAGATCGCTGAGATAGGTGCCTCACTGATTAAGCATTG
GTAACTGTCAGACCAAGTTTACTCATATATACTTTAGATTGATTTAAAACTTCATTTTTAATTTAAAAGG
ATCTAGGTGAAGATCCTTTTTGATAATCTCATGACCAAAATCCCTTAACGTGAGTTTTCGTTCCACTGAG
CGTCAGACCCCGTAGAAAAGATCAAAGGATCTTCTTGAGATCCTTTTTTTCTGCGCGTAATCTGCTGCTT
GCAAACAAAAAAACCACCGCTACCAGCGGTGGTTTGTTTGCCGGATCAAGAGCTACCAACTCTTTTTCCG
AAGGTAACTGGCTTCAGCAGAGCGCAGATACCAAATACTGTTCTTCTAGTGTAGCCGTAGTTAGGCCACC
ACTTCAAGAACTCTGTAGCACCGCCTACATACCTCGCTCTGCTAATCCTGTTACCAGTGGCTGCTGCCAG
TGGCGATAAGTCGTGTCTTACCGGGTTGGACTCAAGACGATAGTTACCGGATAAGGCGCAGCGGTCGGGC
TGAACGGGGGGTTCGTGCACACAGCCCAGCTTGGAGCGAACGACCTACACCGAACTGAGATACCTACAGC
GTGAGCTATGAGAAAGCGCCACGCTTCCCGAAGGGAGAAAGGCGGACAGGTATCCGGTAAGCGGCAGGGT
CGGAACAGGAGAGCGCACGAGGGAGCTTCCAGGGGGAAACGCCTGGTATCTTTATAGTCCTGTCGGGTTT
CGCCACCTCTGACTTGAGCGTCGATTTTTGTGATGCTCGTCAGGGGGGCGGAGCCTATGGAAAAACGCCA
GCAACGCGGCCTTTTTACGGTTCCTGGCCTTTTGCTGGCCTTTTGCTCACATGTTCTTTCCTGCGTTATC
CCCTGATTCTGTGGATAACCGTATTACCGCCTTTGAGTGAGCTGATACCGCTCGCCGCAGCCGAACGACC
GAGCGCAGCGAGTCAGTGAGCGAGGAAGCGGAAGAGCGCCCAATACGCAAACCGCCTCTCCCCGCGCGTT
GGCCGATTCATTAATGCAGCTGGCACGACAGGTTTCCCGACTGGAAAGCGGGCAGTGAGCGCAACGCAAT
TAATGTGAGTTAGCTCACTCATTAGGCACCCCAGGCTTTACACTTTATGCTTCCGGCTCGTATGTTGTGT
GGAATTGTGAGCGGATAACAATTTCACACAGGAAACAGCTATGACCATGATTACGCCAAGCTCTAGCTAG
AGGTCGACCAATTCTCATGTTTGACAGCTTATCATCGCAGATCCGGGCAACGTTGTTGCCATTGCTGCAG
GCGCAGAACTGGTAGGTATGGAAGATCTATACATTGAATCAATATTGGCAATTAGCCATATTAGTCATTG
GTTATATAGCATAAATCAATATTGGCTATTGGCCATTGCATACGTTGTATCTATATCATAATATGTACAT
TTATATTGGCTCATGTCCAATATGACCGCCATGTTGACATTGATTATTGACTAGTTATTAATAGTAATCA
ATTACGGGGTCATTAGTTCATAGCCCATATATGGAGTTCCGCGTTACATAACTTACGGTAAATGGCCCGC
CTGGCTGACCGCCCAACGACCCCCGCCCATTGACGTCAATAATGACGTATGTTCCCATAGTAACGCCAAT
AGGGACTTTCCATTGACGTCAATGGGTGGAGTATTTACGGTAAACTGCCCACTTGGCAGTACATCAAGTG
TATCATATGCCAAGTCCGCCCCCTATTGACGTCAATGACGGTAAATGGCCCGCCTGGCATTATGCCCAGT
ACATGACCTTACGGGACTTTCCTACTTGGCAGTACATCTACGTATTAGTCATCGCTATTACCATG
Features (pLannotate 1.2.2; 18 found; start..end, strand, type, name):
      2..201     +  promoter       CMV promoter: human cytomegalovirus (CMV) immediate early promoter
    269..307     +  misc_feature   Ad SA (fragment): adenovirus major late transcript splice acceptor (Friedrich and Soriano, 1991)
    340..549     -  CDS            PTP (fragment): TERM_ADE02 - Experimental evidence at protein level: Swiss-Prot protein existence level 1. Protein covalently bound to the viral DNA that acts as a primer for viral genomic replication by DNA strand displacement. Assembles on the viral origin of replication in an initiation complex with viral polymerase, DBP, host NFIA and host POU2F1/OCT1. During initiation, the polymerase covalently couples the first dCTP with Ser- 580 of pTP. The terminal protein stimulates the template activity over 20 fold compared to protein-free templates. Neo-synthesized viral genomes are linked to two preterminal prot
    580..669     +  intron         chimeric intron (fragment): chimera between introns from adenovirus and immunoglobulin heavy chain genes
    688..734     +  CDS            IgH signal sequence (fragment): signal sequence from the mouse immunoglobulin heavy chain variable region
   1177..1752    +  CDS            Cd4 (fragment): CD4_RAT - Experimental evidence at protein level: Swiss-Prot protein existence level 1. Integral membrane glycoprotein that plays an essential role in the immune response and serves multiple functions in responses against both external and internal offenses. In T-cells, functions primarily as a coreceptor for MHC class II molecule:peptide complex. The antigens presented by class II peptides are derived from extracellular proteins while class I peptides are derived from cytosolic proteins. Interacts simultaneously with the T-cell receptor (TCR) and the MHC class II presented by antigen presenti
   1912..1967    +  polyA_signal   β-globin poly(A) signal: rabbit β-globin polyadenylation signal (Gil and Proudfoot, 1987)
   2481..4162    -  rep_origin     oriP (fragment): Epstein-Barr virus oriP replication origin (Yates et al., 2000)
   4289..4393    +  promoter       AmpR promoter: bla
   4394..5254    +  CDS            AmpR: β-lactamase; bla; confers resistance to ampicillin, carbenicillin, and related antibiotics
   5425..6013    +  rep_origin     ori: high-copy-number ColE1/pMB1/pBR322/pUC origin of replication
   6196..6288    +  CDS            lacI (fragment): lac repressor; lacI; The lac repressor binds to the lac operator to inhibit transcription in E. coli. This inhibition can be relieved by adding lactose or isopropyl-β-D-thiogalactopyranoside (IPTG).
   6301..6322    +  protein_bind   CAP binding site: CAP binding activates transcription in the presence of cAMP. E. coli catabolite activator protein
   6337..6367    +  promoter       lac promoter: promoter for the E. coli lac operon
   6375..6391    +  protein_bind   lac operator: The lac repressor binds to the lac operator to inhibit transcription in E. coli. This inhibition can be relieved by adding lactose or isopropyl-β-D-thiogalactopyranoside (IPTG). lac repressor encoded by lacI
   6461..6477    +  promoter       tet promoter (fragment): E. coli promoter for tetracycline efflux protein gene
   6487..6512    -  CDS            bla(M) (fragment): β-lactamase lacking the signal sequence; bla(M); allows cytosolic expression of β-lactamase
   6686..7065    +  enhancer       CMV enhancer: human cytomegalovirus immediate early enhancer
