[The description below was written by a language model from this plasmid's Addgene catalogue record and pLannotate feature annotations shown in this document.]
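Description:
Smp_138080-Cd4-bio-His is a mammalian expression plasmid built on the pTT3 backbone for producing a recombinant, soluble form of the Schistosoma mansoni protein Smp_138080. It is maintained in E. coli through a high-copy ColE1/pUC-type origin and selected with ampicillin via the β-lactamase gene. The backbone also carries an Epstein-Barr virus oriP fragment, which allows episomal retention in mammalian cells that supply EBNA1, a feature that generally favours high-yield transient expression. Short lac, tet and lacI fragments in the annotation appear to be vestigial backbone remnants.

Expression is driven by the CMV immediate-early enhancer and promoter. This is followed by adenovirus-derived leader sequence, including a stretch annotated on the opposite strand as a terminal protein fragment, and by a chimeric intron; such elements typically improve transcript processing and translation. An annotated fragment of the mouse immunoglobulin heavy chain signal sequence lies just upstream of the insert region, consistent with routing of the product into the secretory pathway. The 379 bp Smp_138080 insert sits between retained NotI and AscI sites; it is not itself annotated, but it corresponds to the gap between the signal peptide and the Cd4 feature. It is fused at its C terminus to rat Cd4 domains 3 and 4, a biotinylation ("bio") tag and a six-histidine tag, with a rabbit β-globin polyadenylation signal terminating the transcript. The bio and His tags are listed in the catalogue fields but not annotated in the feature table. Such tags typically provide an antibody-detectable scaffold, capture on streptavidin and nickel-affinity purification. The plasmid belongs to a library of S. mansoni cell-surface and secreted proteins that was used to identify early serological markers of infection.
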