Addgene plasmid #120687: Smp_138080-Cd4-bio-His
Purpose: Expression of recombinant S. mansoni protein
Depositing lab: Gavin Wright. Depositing organization: Wellcome Sanger Institute. Publication: A library of cell-surface and secreted proteins from Schistosoma mansoni identifies early serological markers of infection. Cécile Crosnier, Anna V. Protasio, Gabriel Rinaldi, Shona Wilson, Matthew Berriman, Gavin J. Wright. bioRXiv 10.1101/593616.
Backbone
  Vector backbone: pTT3
  Backbone manufacturer: Yves Durocher, NRC
  Backbone size w/o insert (bp): 6686
  Vector type: Mammalian Expression
Growth in bacteria
  Bacterial resistance: Ampicillin, 100 μg/mL
  Growth temperature: 37°C
  Growth strain: DH5alpha
  Copy number: High Copy
Gene/Insert
  Gene/Insert name: Smp_138080
  Species: Schistosoma mansoni
  Insert size (bp): 379
  Entrez Gene: Smp_138080 (a.k.a. Smp_138080)
  Promoter: CMV
  Tag / fusion protein: ratCd4(d3+4)-bio-6His (C terminal on backbone)
  Cloning method: Restriction Enzyme; 5′ cloning site NotI (not destroyed); 3′ cloning site AscI (not destroyed)
Terms and licenses: Academic/Nonprofit Terms; Industry Terms: Not Available to Industry
How to cite: Smp_138080-Cd4-bio-His was a gift from Gavin Wright (Addgene plasmid # 120687 ; http://n2t.net/addgene:120687 ; RRID:Addgene_120687)
